Addgene plasmid #41091: pHMGWA-Pa14Csy4
Depositing lab: Jennifer Doudna. Depositing organization: University of California, Berkeley. Publication: Sequence- and structure-specific RNA processing by a CRISPR endonuclease. Haurwitz RE, Jinek M, Wiedenheft B, Zhou K, Doudna JA. Science. 2010 Sep 10;329(5997):1355-8. 10.1126/science.1192272 PubMed 20829488.
Backbone
  Vector backbone: pHMGWA
  Backbone size w/o insert (bp): 8236
  Total vector size (bp): 7344
  Modifications to backbone: none
  Vector type: Bacterial Expression
Growth in bacteria
  Bacterial resistance: Ampicillin, 100 μg/mL
  Growth temperature: 37°C
  Growth strain: Top10
  Copy number: Low Copy
Gene/Insert
  Gene/Insert name: Csy4 (alt name: Pa14_33300)
  Species: Pseudomonas aeruginosa
  Insert size (bp): 564
  Mutation: Wild type
  GenBank ID: 115585590 ABJ11605
  Promoter: T7
  Tag / fusion protein: His6-MBP (N terminal on backbone)
  Cloning method: Gateway Cloning
  Sequencing primers: 5′ MBP forward; 3′ T7 terminator
Terms and licenses: Academic/Nonprofit Terms; Industry Terms: Not Available to Industry
Depositor comments: For more information on Doudna Lab CRISPR Plasmids please refer to: http://www.addgene.org/crispr/doudna/
How to cite: pHMGWA-Pa14Csy4 was a gift from Jennifer Doudna (Addgene plasmid # 41091 ; http://n2t.net/addgene:41091 ; RRID:Addgene_41091)
