[The description below was written by a language model from this plasmid's Addgene catalogue record.]
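Description:
pHMGWA-Pa14Csy4 is a bacterial expression plasmid built on the pHMGWA Gateway destination backbone, designed for recombinant production of the CRISPR-associated endoribonuclease Csy4 in E. coli. It is maintained under ampicillin selection and is recorded as a low-copy plasmid; the record does not name the origin of replication. The total size is listed as about 7.3 kb, smaller than the empty backbone (about 8.2 kb). This is consistent with Gateway cloning, in which recombination swaps the larger destination cassette in the parent vector for the much shorter insert.

The insert is the wild-type Csy4 coding sequence (also designated Pa14_33300, 564 bp) from Pseudomonas aeruginosa. It sits downstream of a T7 promoter, so expression depends on a host strain that supplies T7 RNA polymerase, and the use of a T7 terminator sequencing primer implies a T7 terminator at the 3′ end. The backbone contributes an N-terminal His6-MBP fusion. The hexahistidine tag permits purification by immobilised metal affinity chromatography, while maltose-binding protein generally improves solubility and yield of the fused protein. The record does not say whether a protease cleavage site lies between the tag and Csy4.

Csy4 is an endonuclease that recognises and cleaves CRISPR repeat RNA in a sequence- and structure-specific manner, processing precursor transcripts into mature crRNAs. The associated publication concerns this RNA processing activity, so the plasmid is best suited to overexpressing and purifying Csy4 for biochemical and structural study of it.
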