>Addgene plasmid #41091 | pHMGWA-Pa14Csy4 | depositor partial sequence | sequence record 54818 | insert
ATGGACCACTACCTCGACATTCGCTTGCGACCGGACCCGGAATTTCCCCCGGCGCAACTCATGAGCGTGC
TCTTCGGCAAGCTCCACCAGGCCCTGGTGGCACAGGGCGGGGACAGGATCGGCGTGAGCTTCCCCGACCT
CGACGAAAGCCGCTCCCGGCTGGGCGAGCGCCTGCGCATTCATGCCTCGGCGGACGACCTTCGTGCCCTG
CTCGCCCGGCCCTGGCTGGAAGGGTTGCGGGACCATCTGCAATTCGGAGAACCGGCAGTCGTGCCTCACC
CCACACCGTACCGTCAGGTCAGTCGGGTTCAGGCGAAAAGCAATCCGGAACGCCTGCGGCGGCGGCTCAT
GCGCCGGCACGATCTGAGTGAGGAGGAGGCTCGGAAACGCATTCCCGATACGGTCGCGAGAGCCTTGGAC
CTGCCCTTCGTCACGCTACGCAGCCAGAGCACCGGACAGCACTTCCGTCTCTTCATCCGCCACGGGCCGT
TGCAGGTGACGGCAGAGGAAGGAGGATTCACCTGTTACGGGTTGAGCAAAGGAGGTTTCGTTCCCTGGTT
CTGA
