>Addgene plasmid #41091 | pHMGWA-Pa14Csy4 | addgene partial sequence | sequence record 55790 | T7term 5'-GCTAGTTATTGCTCAGCGG-3'
TTCGGGCTTTGTTAGCAGCCGGATCTCAGTGGTGGTGGTGGTGGTGCTCGAGGTACATCACCACTTTGTA
CAAGAAAGCTGGGTCGGCGCGCCCACCCTTTTATCAGAACCAGGGAACGAAACCTCCTTTGCTCAACCCG
TAACAGGTGAATCCTCCTTCCTCTGCCGTCACCTGCAACGGCCCGTGGCGGATGAAGAGACGGAAGTGCT
GTCCGGTGCTCTGGCTGCGTAGCGTGACGAAGGGCAGGTCCAAGGCTCTCGCGACCGTATCGGGAATGCG
TTTCCGAGCCTCCTCCTCACTCAGATCGTGCCGGCGCATGAGCCGCCGCCGCAGGCGTTCCGGATTGCTT
TTCGCCTGAACCCGACTGACCTGACGGTACGGTGTGGGGTGAGGCACGACTGCCGGTTCTCCGAATTGCA
GATGGTCCCGCAACCCTTCCAGCCAGGGCCGGGCGAGCAGGGCACGAAGGTCGTCCGCCGAGGCATGAAT
GCGCAGGCGCTCGCCCAGCCGGGAGCGGCTTTCGTCGAGGTCGGGGAAGCTCACGCCGATCCTGTCCCCG
CCCTGTGCCACCAGGGCCTGGTGGAGCTTGCCGAAGAGCACGCTCATGAGTTGCGCCGGGGGAAATTCCG
GGTCCGGTCGCAAGCGAATGTCGAGGTAGTGGTCCATGGTGAAGGAGCCCTGAAAATACAGGTTTTCCTC
GAGTACGGCGGCCGCGGAGCCTGCTTTTTTGTACAAACTTGTGATGTAAGATCCGGTACCAGTCTGCGCG
TCTTTCAGGGCTTCATCGACAGTCTGACGACCGCTGGCGGCGTGGATCACCGCAGTACGCACGGCATACC
AGAAAGCGGACATCTGCGGGATGTTCGGCATGATTTCACCTTTCTGGGCGTTTTCCATGGTGGCGGCATA
CGTGGATCTTTCGCCAACTCTTCCTCGTAAGACTTCAGCGCTAC
