>Addgene plasmid #41091 | pHMGWA-Pa14Csy4 | addgene partial sequence | sequence record 56233 | pBRrevBam 5'-GGTGATGTCGGCGATATAGG-3'
CGGTGATGCCGGCCACGATGCGTCCGGCGTAGAGGATCGAGATCCAGATCTCGATCCCGCGAAATTAATA
CGACTCACTATAGGGGAATTGTGAGCGGATAACAATTCCCCTCTAGAAATAATTTTGTTTAACTTTAAGA
AGGAGATATACCATGGGCAGCAGCCATCATCATCATCATCACGGTACCAAAACTGAAGAAGGTAAACTGG
TAATCTGGATTAACGGCGATAAAGGCTATAACGGTCTCGCTGAAGTCGGTAAGAAATTCGAGAAAGATAC
CGGAATTAAAGTCACCGTTGAGCATCCGGATAAACTGGAAGAGAAATTCCCACAGGTTGCGGCAACTGGC
GATGGCCCTGACATTATCTTCTGGGCACACGACCGCTTTGGTGGCTACGCTCAATCTGGCCTGTTGGCTG
AAATCACCCCGGACAAAGCGTTCCAGGACAAGCTGTATCCGTTTACCTGGGATGCCGTACGTTACAACGG
CAAGCTGATTGCTTACCCGATCGCTGTTGAAGCGTTATCGCTGATTTATAACAAAGATCTGCTGCCGAAC
CCGCCAAAAACCTGGGAAGAGATCCCGGCGCTGGATAAAGAACTGAAAGCGAAAGGTAAGAGCGCGCTGA
TGTTCAACCTGCAAGAACCGTACTTCACCTGGCCGCTGATTGCTGCTGACGGGGGTTATGCGTTCAAGTA
TGAAAACGGCAAGTACGACATTAAAGACGTGGGCGTGGATAACGCTGGCGCGAAAGCGGGTCTGACCTTC
CTGGTTGACCTGATTAAAAACAAACACATGAATGCAGACACCGATTACTCCATCGCAGAAGCTGCCTTTA
ATAAAGGCGAAACAGCGATGACCATCAACGGCCCGTGGGCATGGTCCAACATCGACACCAGCAAAGTGAA
TTATGGTGTAACGGTACTGCCGACCTTCAAGGGTCAACCATCCA
